Addgene plasmid #45129: pET29b_Qcat1
Depositing lab: Christopher Petzold. Depositing organization: Lawrence Berkeley National Laboratory. Publication: A targeted proteomics toolkit for High-throughput absolute quantification of Escherichia coli proteins. Batth TS, Singh P, Ramakrishnan VR, Sousa MM, Chan LJ, Tran HM, Luning EG, Pan EH, Vuu KM, Keasling JD, Adams PD, Petzold CJ. Metab Eng. 2014 Sep 6. pii: S1096-7176(14)00114-1. doi: 10.1016/j.ymben.2014.08.004. PubMed 25205128.
Backbone
  Vector backbone: pET29b
  Backbone manufacturer: Genscript
  Backbone size w/o insert (bp): 5330
  Total vector size (bp): 6666
  Vector type: Bacterial Expression
Growth in bacteria
  Bacterial resistance: Kanamycin, 50 μg/mL
  Growth temperature: 37°C
  Growth strain: BLR DE3
  Copy number: High Copy
Gene/Insert
  Gene/Insert name: E-coli-pathways-QconCAT1 (alt name: Qcat1)
  Species: Synthetic
  Insert size (bp): 1336
  Promoter: T7
  Tag / fusion protein: 6XHis (C terminal on insert)
  Cloning method: Restriction Enzyme; 5′ cloning site BamHI (not destroyed); 3′ cloning site XhoI (not destroyed)
  Sequencing primers: 5′ GATCCCGCGAAATTAATACGACTCACTA; 3′ GGTGGTGGTGGTGCTCGA
Terms and licenses: Academic/Nonprofit Terms; Industry Terms: Not Available to Industry
Depositor comments: Synthesized by Genscript
How to cite: pET29b_Qcat1 was a gift from Christopher Petzold (Addgene plasmid # 45129 ; http://n2t.net/addgene:45129 ; RRID:Addgene_45129)
