[The description below was written by a language model from this plasmid's Addgene catalogue record and pLannotate feature annotations shown in this document.]
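Description:
pET29b_Qcat1 is a 6,666 bp bacterial expression plasmid built on the pET29b backbone, carrying a synthetic 1,336 bp insert called E-coli-pathways-QconCAT1 (Qcat1) cloned between BamHI and XhoI sites that both remain intact. It is selected with kanamycin through an aph(3')-Ia resistance gene. It replicates from a ColE1/pMB1-type origin, and the annotation also finds the pBR322 bom region and the rop gene. The catalogue lists the plasmid as high copy, although rop normally moderates copy number. An f1 origin is also present, as are short tetracycline-resistance fragments that are pBR322-derived backbone remnants rather than functional markers.

Expression follows the standard pET arrangement. A T7 promoter is followed directly by a lac operator and the T7 gene 10 ribosome binding site, and the plasmid carries its own lacI gene. Transcription therefore depends on T7 RNA polymerase from a DE3 lysogen host (BLR DE3 is listed) and is induced with IPTG. The vector's S-Tag lies upstream of the insert, a C-terminal 6xHis tag follows it for affinity purification, and the T7 terminator closes the unit.

The insert is a QconCAT, an artificial protein made of concatenated peptides drawn from many target proteins. In line with this, the annotation picks up only short matches to E. coli genes such as ansA and asnB within the insert. The record does not give the full list of peptides represented. According to the associated publication, the construct belongs to a targeted proteomics toolkit for high-throughput absolute quantification of E. coli proteins. In such work the purified concatamer is typically digested to release peptide standards for mass spectrometry.
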