Features (pLannotate 1.2.2; 21 found; start..end, strand, type, name):
     12..467     +  rep_origin     f1 ori (sequence partly withheld): f1 bacteriophage origin of replication; arrow indicates direction of (+) strand synthesis
    494..551     +  promoter       AmpR promoter (fragment): bla
    560..1375    -  CDS            KanR: aminoglycoside phosphotransferase; aph(3')-Ia; confers resistance to kanamycin in bacteria or G418 (Geneticin®) in eukaryotes
   1497..2085    +  rep_origin     ori: high-copy-number ColE1/pMB1/pBR322/pUC origin of replication
   2271..2413    -  misc_feature   bom: basis of mobility region from pBR322
   2515..2706    -  CDS            rop: Rop protein, which maintains plasmids at low copy number; rop
   2723..3103    +  CDS            YPB1_ECOLX: Protein predicted: Swiss-Prot protein existence level 4. From Escherichia coli.
   3175..3466    -  CDS            TcR (fragment): tetracycline efflux protein; tet; confers resistance to tetracycline
   3481..3502    -  protein_bind   CAP binding site: CAP binding activates transcription in the presence of cAMP. E. coli catabolite activator protein
   3515..4597    -  CDS            lacI: lac repressor; lacI; The lac repressor binds to the lac operator to inhibit transcription in E. coli. This inhibition can be relieved by adding lactose or isopropyl-β-D-thiogalactopyranoside (IPTG).
   4598..4675    -  promoter       lacI promoter: lacI
   4683..4962    -  CDS            TcR (fragment): tetracycline efflux protein; tet; confers resistance to tetracycline
   4988..5006    +  promoter       T7 promoter: promoter for bacteriophage T7 RNA polymerase
   5007..5031    +  protein_bind   lac operator: The lac repressor binds to the lac operator to inhibit transcription in E. coli. This inhibition can be relieved by adding lactose or isopropyl-β-D-thiogalactopyranoside (IPTG). lac repressor encoded by lacI
   5046..5068    +  RBS            RBS: efficient ribosome binding site from bacteriophage T7 gene 10 (Olins and Rangwala, 1989)
   5079..5123    +  CDS            S-Tag: affinity and epitope tag derived from pancreatic ribonuclease A
   5412..5486    +  CDS            ansA (fragment): ASPG1_ECOLI - Experimental evidence at protein level: Swiss-Prot protein existence level 1. From Escherichia coli (strain K12).
   5538..5594    +  CDS            asnB (fragment): ASNB_ECOLI - Experimental evidence at protein level: Swiss-Prot protein existence level 1. Catalyzes the ATP-dependent conversion of aspartate into asparagine, using glutamine as a source of nitrogen. Can also use ammonia as the nitrogen source in vitro, albeit with lower efficiency. As nucleotide substrates, ATP and dATP are utilized at a similar rate in both the glutamine- and ammonia-dependent reactions, whereas GTP utilization is only 15% that of ATP, and CTP, UTP, ITP and XTP are very poor or not substrates. Also exhibits glutaminase activity. From Escherichia coli (strain K12).
   6510..6527    +  CDS            9xHis (fragment): 9xHis affinity tag
   6537..6586    +  CDS            SET1 (fragment): solubility-enhancement tag derived from T7 phage gene 10B
   6594..6641    +  terminator     T7 terminator: transcription terminator for bacteriophage T7 RNA polymerase
>Addgene plasmid #45129 | pET29b_Qcat1 | depositor full sequence | sequence record 62643 | pET29b_Qcat1 sequence 6666 bps
TGGCGAATGGG
[124 nt withheld, positions 12-135]
C
[91 nt withheld, positions 137-227]
A
[49 nt withheld, positions 229-277]
CCTTTGACGTTGGAGTCCACGTTCTTT
[37 nt withheld, positions 305-341]
ACCCTATCTCGGTCTATTCTTTTGATTTATAAGGGATTTTGCCGATTTCGGCCTATTGGTTAAAAAATGA
GCTGATTTAACAAAAATTTAACGCGAATTTTAACAAAATATTAACGTTTACAATTTCAGGTGGCACTTTT
CGGGGAAATGTGCGCGGAACCCCTATTTGTTTATTTTTCTAAATACATTCAAATATGTATCCGCTCATGA
ATTAATTCTTAGAAAAACTCATCGAGCATCAAATGAAACTGCAATTTATTCATATCAGGATTATCAATAC
CATATTTTTGAAAAAGCCGTTTCTGTAATGAAGGAGAAAACTCACCGAGGCAGTTCCATAGGATGGCAAG
ATCCTGGTATCGGTCTGCGATTCCGACTCGTCCAACATCAATACAACCTATTAATTTCCCCTCGTCAAAA
ATAAGGTTATCAAGTGAGAAATCACCATGAGTGACGACTGAATCCGGTGAGAATGGCAAAAGTTTATGCA
TTTCTTTCCAGACTTGTTCAACAGGCCAGCCATTACGCTCGTCATCAAAATCACTCGCATCAACCAAACC
GTTATTCATTCGTGATTGCGCCTGAGCGAGACGAAATACGCGATCGCTGTTAAAAGGACAATTACAAACA
GGAATCGAATGCAACCGGCGCAGGAACACTGCCAGCGCATCAACAATATTTTCACCTGAATCAGGATATT
CTTCTAATACCTGGAATGCTGTTTTCCCGGGGATCGCAGTGGTGAGTAACCATGCATCATCAGGAGTACG
GATAAAATGCTTGATGGTCGGAAGAGGCATAAATTCCGTCAGCCAGTTTAGTCTGACCATCTCATCTGTA
ACATCATTGGCAACGCTACCTTTGCCATGTTTCAGAAACAACTCTGGCGCATCGGGCTTCCCATACAATC
GATAGATTGTCGCACCTGATTGCCCGACATTATCGCGAGCCCATTTATACCCATATAAATCAGCATCCAT
GTTGGAATTTAATCGCGGCCTAGAGCAAGACGTTTCCCGTTGAATATGGCTCATAACACCCCTTGTATTA
CTGTTTATGTAAGCAGACAGTTTTATTGTTCATGACCAAAATCCCTTAACGTGAGTTTTCGTTCCACTGA
GCGTCAGACCCCGTAGAAAAGATCAAAGGATCTTCTTGAGATCCTTTTTTTCTGCGCGTAATCTGCTGCT
TGCAAACAAAAAAACCACCGCTACCAGCGGTGGTTTGTTTGCCGGATCAAGAGCTACCAACTCTTTTTCC
GAAGGTAACTGGCTTCAGCAGAGCGCAGATACCAAATACTGTCCTTCTAGTGTAGCCGTAGTTAGGCCAC
CACTTCAAGAACTCTGTAGCACCGCCTACATACCTCGCTCTGCTAATCCTGTTACCAGTGGCTGCTGCCA
GTGGCGATAAGTCGTGTCTTACCGGGTTGGACTCAAGACGATAGTTACCGGATAAGGCGCAGCGGTCGGG
CTGAACGGGGGGTTCGTGCACACAGCCCAGCTTGGAGCGAACGACCTACACCGAACTGAGATACCTACAG
CGTGAGCTATGAGAAAGCGCCACGCTTCCCGAAGGGAGAAAGGCGGACAGGTATCCGGTAAGCGGCAGGG
TCGGAACAGGAGAGCGCACGAGGGAGCTTCCAGGGGGAAACGCCTGGTATCTTTATAGTCCTGTCGGGTT
TCGCCACCTCTGACTTGAGCGTCGATTTTTGTGATGCTCGTCAGGGGGGCGGAGCCTATGGAAAAACGCC
AGCAACGCGGCCTTTTTACGGTTCCTGGCCTTTTGCTGGCCTTTTGCTCACATGTTCTTTCCTGCGTTAT
CCCCTGATTCTGTGGATAACCGTATTACCGCCTTTGAGTGAGCTGATACCGCTCGCCGCAGCCGAACGAC
CGAGCGCAGCGAGTCAGTGAGCGAGGAAGCGGAAGAGCGCCTGATGCGGTATTTTCTCCTTACGCATCTG
TGCGGTATTTCACACCGCATATATGGTGCACTCTCAGTACAATCTGCTCTGATGCCGCATAGTTAAGCCA
GTATACACTCCGCTATCGCTACGTGACTGGGTCATGGCTGCGCCCCGACACCCGCCAACACCCGCTGACG
CGCCCTGACGGGCTTGTCTGCTCCCGGCATCCGCTTACAGACAAGCTGTGACCGTCTCCGGGAGCTGCAT
GTGTCAGAGGTTTTCACCGTCATCACCGAAACGCGCGAGGCAGCTGCGGTAAAGCTCATCAGCGTGGTCG
TGAAGCGATTCACAGATGTCTGCCTGTTCATCCGCGTCCAGCTCGTTGAGTTTCTCCAGAAGCGTTAATG
TCTGGCTTCTGATAAAGCGGGCCATGTTAAGGGCGGTTTTTTCCTGTTTGGTCACTGATGCCTCCGTGTA
AGGGGGATTTCTGTTCATGGGGGTAATGATACCGATGAAACGAGAGAGGATGCTCACGATACGGGTTACT
GATGATGAACATGCCCGGTTACTGGAACGTTGTGAGGGTAAACAACTGGCGGTATGGATGCGGCGGGACC
AGAGAAAAATCACTCAGGGTCAATGCCAGCGCTTCGTTAATACAGATGTAGGTGTTCCACAGGGTAGCCA
GCAGCATCCTGCGATGCAGATCCGGAACATAATGGTGCAGGGCGCTGACTTCCGCGTTTCCAGACTTTAC
GAAACACGGAAACCGAAGACCATTCATGTTGTTGCTCAGGTCGCAGACGTTTTGCAGCAGCAGTCGCTTC
ACGTTCGCTCGCGTATCGGTGATTCATTCTGCTAACCAGTAAGGCAACCCCGCCAGCCTAGCCGGGTCCT
CAACGACAGGAGCACGATCATGCGCACCCGTGGGGCCGCCATGCCGGCGATAATGGCCTGCTTCTCGCCG
AAACGTTTGGTGGCGGGACCAGTGACGAAGGCTTGAGCGAGGGCGTGCAAGATTCCGAATACCGCAAGCG
ACAGGCCGATCATCGTCGCGCTCCAGCGAAAGCGGTCCTCGCCGAAAATGACCCAGAGCGCTGCCGGCAC
CTGTCCTACGAGTTGCATGATAAAGAAGACAGTCATAAGTGCGGCGACGATAGTCATGCCCCGCGCCCAC
CGGAAGGAGCTGACTGGGTTGAAGGCTCTCAAGGGCATCGGTCGAGATCCCGGTGCCTAATGAGTGAGCT
AACTTACATTAATTGCGTTGCGCTCACTGCCCGCTTTCCAGTCGGGAAACCTGTCGTGCCAGCTGCATTA
ATGAATCGGCCAACGCGCGGGGAGAGGCGGTTTGCGTATTGGGCGCCAGGGTGGTTTTTCTTTTCACCAG
TGAGACGGGCAACAGCTGATTGCCCTTCACCGCCTGGCCCTGAGAGAGTTGCAGCAAGCGGTCCACGCTG
GTTTGCCCCAGCAGGCGAAAATCCTGTTTGATGGTGGTTAACGGCGGGATATAACATGAGCTGTCTTCGG
TATCGTCGTATCCCACTACCGAGATGTCCGCACCAACGCGCAGCCCGGACTCGGTAATGGCGCGCATTGC
GCCCAGCGCCATCTGATCGTTGGCAACCAGCATCGCAGTGGGAACGATGCCCTCATTCAGCATTTGCATG
GTTTGTTGAAAACCGGACATGGCACTCCAGTCGCCTTCCCGTTCCGCTATCGGCTGAATTTGATTGCGAG
TGAGATATTTATGCCAGCCAGCCAGACGCAGACGCGCCGAGACAGAACTTAATGGGCCCGCTAACAGCGC
GATTTGCTGGTGACCCAATGCGACCAGATGCTCCACGCCCAGTCGCGTACCGTCTTCATGGGAGAAAATA
ATACTGTTGATGGGTGTCTGGTCAGAGACATCAAGAAATAACGCCGGAACATTAGTGCAGGCAGCTTCCA
CAGCAATGGCATCCTGGTCATCCAGCGGATAGTTAATGATCAGCCCACTGACGCGTTGCGCGAGAAGATT
GTGCACCGCCGCTTTACAGGCTTCGACGCCGCTTCGTTCTACCATCGACACCACCACGCTGGCACCCAGT
TGATCGGCGCGAGATTTAATCGCCGCGACAATTTGCGACGGCGCGTGCAGGGCCAGACTGGAGGTGGCAA
CGCCAATCAGCAACGACTGTTTGCCCGCCAGTTGTTGTGCCACGCGGTTGGGAATGTAATTCAGCTCCGC
CATCGCCGCTTCCACTTTTTCCCGCGTTTTCGCAGAAACGTGGCTGGCCTGGTTCACCACGCGGGAAACG
GTCTGATAAGAGACACCGGCATACTCTGCGACATCGTATAACGTTACTGGTTTCACATTCACCACCCTGA
ATTGACTCTCTTCCGGGCGCTATCATGCCATACCGCGAAAGGTTTTGCGCCATTCGATGGTGTCCGGGAT
CTCGACGCTCTCCCTTATGCGACTCCTGCATTAGGAAGCAGCCCAGTAGTAGGTTGAGGCCGTTGAGCAC
CGCCGCCGCAAGGAATGGTGCATGCAAGGAGATGGCGCCCAACAGTCCCCCGGCCACGGGGCCTGCCACC
ATACCCACGCCGAAACAAGCGCTCATGAGCCCGAAGTGGCGAGCCCGATCTTCCCCATCGGTGATGTCGG
CGATATAGGCGCCAGCAACCGCACCTGTGGCGCCGGTGATGCCGGCCACGATGCGTCCGGCGTAGAGGAT
CGAGATCGATCTCGATCCCGCGAAATTAATACGACTCACTATAGGGGAATTGTGAGCGGATAACAATTCC
CCTCTAGAAATAATTTTGTTTAACTTTAAGAAGGAGATATACATATGAAAGAAACCGCTGCTGCTAAATT
CGAACGCCAGCACATGGACAGCCCAGATCTGGGTACCCTGGTGCCACGCGGTTCCATGGCGATATCGGAT
CGGGAAGGTGTCAATGATAACGAAGAAGGCTTTTTCAGCGCTCGCAACTATCTGGGCATCGACGGCATCC
CGGAATTTGGCCGCGTGGCGGCTGATTTTCTGGCGAAAAGCGTTTTCGACACCCTGGCAACGGCAGCAAA
GGTCCTGCTGCAGCTGGCACTGACCCAAACGAAACTGGGCCTGATTGAAGTGCAGGCGCCGATCCTGAGC
CGTTCTACCGTTGAAGCCATTTGGGCAGGTATCAAGTCCTATGGCGTGGGTAACGCCCCGCAGAATAAAG
CATTTCTGCAGGAACTGCAAGAAGCAAGCGATCGTATTTCTGACATCCCGGAATTCGTTCGCATTGCGGT
CTACAGCTCTCTGATTAAACTGTCTATCGTTGATGTCAACGCCGGCGCACAGCCGCTGTATAATCAGCAA
AAACAAGCCCTGGAAGACAGTGTGAAGTACATTGAAGCTCTGTCCGCGATCGTCGAAACCGGCCAGAAAG
TGAGCCCGGAAATCTTTAGTACGTCCCTGCGTACCGTTACGGCGGATATTCCGATCGTCGGTGACGCTCG
CCTGTCTGAAGCGCTGGAACAAGTGCGTCTGGTGGATGTTCTGCGCCTGGACGCCTTCCTGGCAAGTATT
CGTGATGAACATTCCTGGCGCATCGTGCTGCTGGATAACCAGCGTTCAGTTGACCTGCTGTTTTCGCAAC
TGAACAAACACAATTATCTGGTTCGTGCAGCTGCGCCGGCTTTCTCAGAAGAATCGATTCGCATCGCGGT
CTTTTTCCAGGAAGCTCTGCTGGCGGTGACCATTCCGGAAGAAAAACTGTACAGCTTTGAATTCCCGGAA
TCTCCGGGTGCACTGCTGCGTGCAGGTGTGCTGGAAAGTTCCTTTGTCGCCGAAGTGAAGCTGATTCAGT
TCGGCTGGGAAACCATCACGGAAGCCCTGAAAGTGGTTGCAGGTGATGTCGTGGTTATTCGCCAGGTTTC
ATTTGCACTGCGTGGTCCGGTCGTGTTCCGCTCGGTCGATGGTATCCAAGTGGGCGAAGGTCGTGTTGCT
GAAGCGTTTCGCACCCCGATTGCCGATCTGGCACGCGACATCGTGCTGGCGATTATCGGCAAGCTGAACC
CGGGTGAACGTACGGGCTTTGGTGCTCACCTGTTTAATGATTGGCGCCTGAGTGATGCCGAAGTCGACGA
ACTGTTTGCTCTGGTGAAAGCGAACGTTCTGCAGTCATCGATTCTGTGGCGTGCTCTGGAAGAAGGCATT
CGCGTTGCGACCATCCAAACGCTGGGCGGTAGCGGTGCCCTGAAATTTAATGATCTGCTGGCAACCCTGA
AGCTCGAGCACCACCACCACCACCACTGAGATCCGGCTGCTAACAAAGCCCGAAAGGAAGCTGAGTTGGC
TGCTGCCACCGCTGAGCAATAACTAGCATAACCCCTTGGGGCCTCTAAACGGGTCTTGAGGGGTTTTTTG
CTGAAAGGAGGAACTATATCCGGAT
