>Addgene plasmid #45129 | pET29b_Qcat1 | addgene partial sequence | sequence record 76090 | pBRrevBam 5'-GGTGATGTCGGCGATATAGG-3'
GCCGGCCACGATGCGTCCGGCGTAGAGGATCGAGATCGATCTCGATCCCGCGAAATTAATACGACTCACT
ATAGGGGAATTGTGAGCGGATAACAATTCCCCTCTAGAAATAATTTTGTTTAACTTTAAGAAGGAGATAT
ACATATGAAAGAAACCGCTGCTGCTAAATTCGAACGCCAGCACATGGACAGCCCAGATCTGGGTACCCTG
GTGCCACGCGGTTCCATGGCGATATCGGATCGGGAAGGTGTCAATGATAACGAAGAAGGCTTTTTCAGCG
CTCGCAACTATCTGGGCATCGACGGCATCCCGGAATTTGGCCGCGTGGCGGCTGATTTTCTGGCGAAAAG
CGTTTTCGACACCCTGGCAACGGCAGCAAAGGTCCTGCTGCAGCTGGCACTGACCCAAACGAAACTGGGC
CTGATTGAAGTGCAGGCGCCGATCCTGAGCCGTTCTACCGTTGAAGCCATTTGGGCAGGTATCAAGTCCT
ATGGCGTGGGTAACGCCCCGCAGAATAAAGCATTTCTGCAGGAACTGCAAGAAGCAAGCGATCGTATTTC
TGACATCCCGGAATTCGTTCGCATTGCGGTCTACAGCTCTCTGATTAAACTGTCTATCGTTGATGTCAAC
GCCGGCGCACAGCCGCTGTATAATCAGCAAAAACAAGCCCTGGAAGACAGTGTGAAGTACATTGAAGCTC
TGTCCGCGATCGTCGAAACCGGCCAGAAAGTGAGCCCGGAAATCTTTAGTACGTCCCTGCGTACCGTTAC
GGCGGATATTCCGATCGTCGGTGACGCTCGCCTGTCTGAAGCGCTGGAACAAGTGCGTCTGGTGGATGTT
CTGCGCCTGGACGCCTTCCTGGCAAGTATTCGTGATGAACATTCCTGGCGCATCGTGCTGCTGGATAACC
AGCGTTCAGTTGACCTGCTGTTTTCGCAACTGAACAAACAC
