>Addgene plasmid #45129 | pET29b_Qcat1 | addgene partial sequence | sequence record 76110 | T7term 5'-GCTAGTTATTGCTCAGCGG-3'
TTCGGGCTTTGTTAGCAGCCGGATCTCAGTGGTGGTGGTGGTGGTGCTCGAGCTTCAGGGTTGCCAGCAG
ATCATTAAATTTCAGGGCACCGCTACCGCCCAGCGTTTGGATGGTCGCAACGCGAATGCCTTCTTCCAGA
GCACGCCACAGAATCGATGACTGCAGAACGTTCGCTTTCACCAGAGCAAACAGTTCGTCGACTTCGGCAT
CACTCAGGCGCCAATCATTAAACAGGTGAGCACCAAAGCCCGTACGTTCACCCGGGTTCAGCTTGCCGAT
AATCGCCAGCACGATGTCGCGTGCCAGATCGGCAATCGGGGTGCGAAACGCTTCAGCAACACGACCTTCG
CCCACTTGGATACCATCGACCGAGCGGAACACGACCGGACCACGCAGTGCAAATGAAACCTGGCGAATAA
CCACGACATCACCTGCAACCACTTTCAGGGCTTCCGTGATGGTTTCCCAGCCGAACTGAATCAGCTTCAC
TTCGGCGACAAAGGAACTTTCCAGCACACCTGCACGCAGCAGTGCACCCGGAGATTCCGGGAATTCAAAG
CTGTACAGTTTTTCTTCCGGAATGGTCACCGCCAGCAGAGCTTCCTGGAAAAAGACCGCGATGCGAATCG
ATTCTTCTGAGAAAGCCGGCGCAGCTGCACGAACCAGATAATTGTGTTTGTTCAGTTGCGAAAACAGCAG
GTCAACTGAACGCTGGTTATCCAGCAGCACGATGCGCCAGGAATGTTCATCACGAATACTTGCCAGGAAG
GCGTCCAGGCGCAGAACATCCACCAGACGCACTTGTTCCAGCGCTTCAGACAGGCGAGCGTCACCGACGA
TCGGAATATCCGCCGTAA
